>Addgene plasmid #115267 | pC0072 LbuCas13a His6-TwinStrep-SUMO-BsaI | addgene full sequence | sequence record 222910 | Addgene NGS Result
GGAATTGTGAGCGGATAACAATTCCCCTCTAGAAATAATTTTGTTTAACTTTAAGAAGGAGATATACCAT
GGGCAGCAGCCATCATCATCATCATCACAGCAGCGGCCTGGTGCCGCGCGGCAGCCATATGGCTAGCTGG
AGCCATCCGCAGTTTGAAAAAGGTGGTGGTAGCGGTGGTGGTTCAGGTGGTAGTGCATGGTCACACCCTC
AGTTTGAGAAAATGTCGGACTCAGAAGTCAATCAAGAAGCTAAGCCAGAGGTCAAGCCAGAAGTCAAGCC
TGAGACTCACATCAATTTAAAGGTGTCCGATGGATCTTCAGAGATCTTCTTCAAGATCAAAAAGACCACT
CCTTTAAGAAGGCTGATGGAAGCGTTCGCTAAAAGACAGGGTAAGGAAATGGACTCCTTAAGATTCTTGT
ACGACGGTATTAGAATCCAAGCTGATCAGACCCCTGAAGATTTGGACATGGAGGATAACGATATTATTGA
GGCTCACAGAGAACAGATTGGTGGATCTATGAAGGTGACAAAAGTGGGCGGCATCAGCCACAAGAAGTAT
ACCTCCGAGGGCAGGCTGGTGAAGTCTGAGAGCGAGGAGAACAGGACCGACGAGCGCCTGTCCGCCCTGC
TGAATATGAGGCTGGATATGTATATCAAGAACCCCAGCTCCACCGAGACAAAGGAGAATCAGAAGCGCAT
CGGCAAGCTGAAGAAGTTCTTTTCCAACAAGATGGTGTATCTGAAGGACAATACACTGTCTCTGAAGAAT
GGCAAGAAGGAGAACATCGACCGGGAGTACTCTGAGACAGATATCCTGGAGAGCGACGTGAGAGATAAGA
AGAACTTCGCCGTGCTGAAGAAGATCTACCTGAATGAGAACGTGAACAGCGAGGAGCTGGAGGTGTTCCG
GAATGATATCAAGAAGAAGCTGAACAAGATCAATTCTCTGAAGTACAGCTTTGAGAAGAACAAGGCCAAT
TATCAGAAGATCAACGAGAACAATATCGAGAAGGTGGAGGGCAAGAGCAAGAGAAATATCATCTACGACT
ACTATAGGGAGTCCGCCAAGCGGGACGCCTACGTGAGCAACGTGAAGGAGGCCTTTGACAAGCTGTATAA
GGAGGAGGATATCGCCAAGCTGGTGCTGGAGATCGAGAATCTGACCAAGCTGGAGAAGTACAAGATCAGG
GAGTTCTATCACGAGATCATCGGCCGCAAGAATGACAAGGAGAACTTTGCCAAGATCATCTACGAGGAGA
TCCAGAACGTGAACAATATGAAGGAGCTGATCGAGAAGGTGCCTGATATGTCCGAGCTGAAGAAGTCTCA
GGTGTTCTATAAGTACTATCTGGACAAGGAGGAGCTGAACGATAAGAATATCAAGTACGCCTTCTGCCAC
TTTGTGGAGATCGAGATGAGCCAGCTGCTGAAGAACTACGTGTATAAGAGGCTGTCCAACATCTCTAATG
ACAAGATCAAGCGCATCTTTGAGTATCAGAATCTGAAGAAGCTGATCGAGAATAAGCTGCTGAACAAGCT
GGATACATACGTGAGAAATTGTGGCAAGTATAACTACTATCTGCAGGACGGCGAGATCGCCACCTCCGAT
TTCATCGCCCGGAACAGACAGAATGAGGCCTTTCTGCGGAACATCATCGGCGTGTCTAGCGTGGCCTACT
TCTCTCTGAGAAATATCCTGGAGACAGAAAACGAGAATGACATCACAGGCAGGATGCGCGGCAAGACCGT
GAAGAACAATAAGGGCGAGGAGAAGTACGTGTCTGGCGAGGTGGATAAGATCTACAACGAGAACAAGAAG
AATGAGGTGAAGGAGAACCTGAAGATGTTCTACAGCTATGACTTTAACATGGATAACAAGAATGAGATCG
AGGACTTCTTTGCCAATATCGATGAGGCCATCTCCTCTATCAGGCACGGCATCGTGCACTTCAACCTGGA
GCTGGAGGGCAAGGACATCTTCGCCTTTAAGAATATCGCCCCAAGCGAGATCTCCAAGAAGATGTTTCAG
AACGAGATCAATGAGAAGAAGCTGAAGCTGAAGATCTTCCGGCAGCTGAACTCCGCCAACGTGTTCAGAT
ACCTGGAGAAGTATAAGATCCTGAACTACCTGAAGCGGACAAGATTCGAGTTTGTGAACAAGAATATCCC
CTTCGTGCCTTCTTTTACCAAGCTGTATAGCCGCATCGACGATCTGAAGAACTCTCTGGGCATCTACTGG
AAAACCCCTAAGACAAACGACGATAATAAGACAAAGGAGATCATCGACGCCCAGATCTATCTGCTGAAGA
ACATCTACTATGGCGAGTTCCTGAATTACTTTATGTCTAACAATGGCAACTTCTTTGAGATCAGCAAGGA
GATCATCGAGCTGAACAAGAATGACAAGAGGAACCTGAAAACCGGCTTCTACAAGCTGCAGAAGTTTGAG
GATATCCAGGAGAAGATCCCAAAGGAGTACCTGGCCAATATCCAGTCCCTGTATATGATCAACGCCGGCA
ATCAGGACGAGGAGGAGAAGGACACATACATCGATTTCATCCAGAAGATCTTCCTGAAGGGCTTTATGAC
CTACCTGGCCAACAATGGCCGCCTGTCCCTGATCTATATCGGCTCTGACGAGGAGACAAACACAAGCCTG
GCCGAGAAGAAGCAGGAGTTCGATAAGTTTCTGAAGAAGTACGAGCAGAACAATAACATCAAGATCCCCT
ATGAGATCAATGAGTTCCTGAGGGAGATCAAGCTGGGCAACATCCTGAAGTACACAGAGCGCCTGAATAT
GTTTTATCTGATCCTGAAGCTGCTGAATCACAAGGAGCTGACCAACCTGAAGGGCAGCCTGGAGAAGTAC
CAGTCCGCCAACAAGGAGGAGGCCTTCTCCGACCAGCTGGAGCTGATCAACCTGCTGAATCTGGATAATA
ACAGGGTGACAGAGGACTTTGAGCTGGAGGCCGATGAGATCGGCAAGTTCCTGGACTTTAACGGCAATAA
GGTGAAGGATAACAAGGAGCTGAAGAAGTTCGACACCAATAAGATCTACTTTGATGGCGAGAACATCATC
AAGCACCGCGCCTTCTACAATATCAAGAAGTATGGCATGCTGAACCTGCTGGAGAAGATCGCCGACAAGG
CCGGCTACAAGATCAGCATCGAGGAGCTGAAGAAGTATTCCAACAAGAAGAATGAGATCGAGAAGAATCA
CAAGATGCAGGAGAACCTGCACCGGAAGTATGCCAGGCCACGCAAGGATGAGAAGTTCACAGACGAGGAT
TACGAGAGCTATAAGCAGGCCATCGAGAACATCGAGGAGTACACCCACCTGAAGAATAAGGTGGAGTTTA
ACGAGCTGAATCTGCTGCAGGGCCTGCTGCTGAGAATCCTGCACAGACTGGTGGGCTACACATCCATCTG
GGAGCGGGACCTGCGGTTCAGACTGAAGGGCGAGTTTCCCGAGAACCAGTATATCGAGGAGATCTTCAAC
TTTGAGAATAAGAAGAACGTGAAGTACAAGGGCGGCCAGATCGTGGAGAAGTACATCAAGTTCTATAAGG
AGCTGCACCAGAATGACGAGGTGAAGATCAACAAGTATAGCTCCGCCAATATCAAGGTGCTGAAGCAGGA
GAAGAAGGATCTGTATATCCGGAACTATATCGCCCACTTTAATTACATCCCTCACGCCGAGATCAGCCTG
CTGGAGGTGCTGGAGAACCTGCGGAAGCTGCTGAGCTATGACAGAAAGCTGAAGAATGCCGTGATGAAGT
CCGTGGTGGATATCCTGAAGGAGTACGGCTTCGTGGCCACATTTAAGATCGGCGCCGACAAGAAGATCGG
CATCCAGACCCTGGAGTCTGAGAAGATCGTGCACCTGAAGAACCTGAAGAAGAAGAAGCTGATGACCGAT
AGAAATAGCGAGGAGCTGTGCAAGCTGGTGAAGATCATGTTCGAGTACAAGATGGAGGAGAAGAAGTCCG
AGAACTAAGGCCGCACTCGAGGCCCGAAAGGAAGCTGAGTTGGCTGCTGCCACCGCTGAGCAATAACTAG
CATAACCCCTTGGGGCCTCTAAACGGGTCTTGAGGGGTTTTTTGCTGAAAGGAGGAACTATATCCGGATA
TCCCGCAAGAGGCCCGGCAGTACCGGCATAACCAAGCCTATGCCTACAGCATCCAGGGTGACGGTGCCGA
GGATGACGATGAGCGCATTGTTAGATTTCATACACGGTGCCTGACTGCGTTAGCAATTTAACTGTGATAA
ACTACCGCATTAAAGCTTATCGATGATAAGCTGTCAAACATGAGAATTCTTGAAGACGAAAGGGCCTCGT
GATACGCCTATTTTTATAGGTTAATGTCATGATAATAATGGTTTCTTAGACGTCAGGTGGCACTTTTCGG
GGAAATGTGCGCGGAACCCCTATTTGTTTATTTTTCTAAATACATTCAAATATGTATCCGCTCATGAGAC
AATAACCCTGATAAATGCTTCAATAATATTGAAAAAGGAAGAGTATGAGTATTCAACATTTCCGTGTCGC
CCTTATTCCCTTTTTTGCGGCATTTTGCCTTCCTGTTTTTGCTCACCCAGAAACGCTGGTGAAAGTAAAA
GATGCTGAAGATCAGTTGGGTGCACGAGTGGGTTACATCGAACTGGATCTCAACAGCGGTAAGATCCTTG
AGAGTTTTCGCCCCGAAGAACGTTTTCCAATGATGAGCACTTTTAAAGTTCTGCTATGTGGCGCGGTATT
ATCCCGTGTTGACGCCGGGCAAGAGCAACTCGGTCGCCGCATACACTATTCTCAGAATGACTTGGTTGAG
TACTCACCAGTCACAGAAAAGCATCTTACGGATGGCATGACAGTAAGAGAATTATGCAGTGCTGCCATAA
CCATGAGTGATAACACTGCGGCCAACTTACTTCTGACAACGATCGGAGGACCGAAGGAGCTAACCGCTTT
TTTGCACAACATGGGGGATCATGTAACTCGCCTTGATCGTTGGGAACCGGAGCTGAATGAAGCCATACCA
AACGACGAGCGTGACACCACGATGCCTGCAGCAATGGCAACAACGTTGCGCAAACTATTAACTGGCGAAC
TACTTACTCTAGCTTCCCGGCAACAATTAATAGACTGGATGGAGGCGGATAAAGTTGCAGGACCACTTCT
GCGCTCGGCCCTTCCGGCTGGCTGGTTTATTGCTGATAAATCTGGAGCCGGTGAGCGTGGGTCACGCGGT
ATCATTGCAGCACTGGGGCCAGATGGTAAGCCCTCCCGTATCGTAGTTATCTACACGACGGGGAGTCAGG
CAACTATGGATGAACGAAATAGACAGATCGCTGAGATAGGTGCCTCACTGATTAAGCATTGGTAACTGTC
AGACCAAGTTTACTCATATATACTTTAGATTGATTTAAAACTTCATTTTTAATTTAAAAGGATCTAGGTG
AAGATCCTTTTTGATAATCTCATGACCAAAATCCCTTAACGTGAGTTTTCGTTCCACTGAGCGTCAGACC
CCGTAGAAAAGATCAAAGGATCTTCTTGAGATCCTTTTTTTCTGCGCGTAATCTGCTGCTTGCAAACAAA
AAAACCACCGCTACCAGCGGTGGTTTGTTTGCCGGATCAAGAGCTACCAACTCTTTTTCCGAAGGTAACT
GGCTTCAGCAGAGCGCAGATACCAAATACTGTCCTTCTAGTGTAGCCGTAGTTAGGCCACCACTTCAAGA
ACTCTGTAGCACCGCCTACATACCTCGCTCTGCTAATCCTGTTACCAGTGGCTGCTGCCAGTGGCGATAA
GTCGTGTCTTACCGGGTTGGACTCAAGACGATAGTTACCGGATAAGGCGCAGCGGTCGGGCTGAACGGGG
GGTTCGTGCACACAGCCCAGCTTGGAGCGAACGACCTACACCGAACTGAGATACCTACAGCGTGAGCTAT
GAGAAAGCGCCACGCTTCCCGAAGGGAGAAAGGCGGACAGGTATCCGGTAAGCGGCAGGGTCGGAACAGG
AGAGCGCACGAGGGAGCTTCCAGGGGGAAACGCCTGGTATCTTTATAGTCCTGTCGGGTTTCGCCACCTC
TGACTTGAGCGTCGATTTTTGTGATGCTCGTCAGGGGGGCGGAGCCTATGGAAAAACGCCAGCAACGCGG
CCTTTTTACGGTTCCTGGCCTTTTGCTGGCCTTTTGCTCACATGTTCTTTCCTGCGTTATCCCCTGATTC
TGTGGATAACCGTATTACCGCCTTTGAGTGAGCTGATACCGCTCGCCGCAGCCGAACGACCGAGCGCAGC
GAGTCAGTGAGCGAGGAAGCGGAAGAGCGCCTGATGCGGTATTTTCTCCTTACGCATCTGTGCGGTATTT
CACACCGCAATGGTGCACTCTCAGTACAATCTGCTCTGATGCCGCATAGTTAAGCCAGTATACACTCCGC
TATCGCTACGTGACTGGGTCATGGCTGCGCCCCGACACCCGCCAACACCCGCTGACGCGCCCTGACGGGC
TTGTCTGCTCCCGGCATCCGCTTACAGACAAGCTGTGACCGTCTCCGGGAGCTGCATGTGTCAGAGGTTT
TCACCGTCATCACCGAAACGCGCGAGGCAGCTGCGGTAAAGCTCATCAGCGTGGTCGTGAAGCGATTCAC
AGATGTCTGCCTGTTCATCCGCGTCCAGCTCGTTGAGTTTCTCCAGAAGCGTTAATGTCTGGCTTCTGAT
AAAGCGGGCCATGTTAAGGGCGGTTTTTTCCTGTTTGGTCACTGATGCCTCCGTGTAAGGGGGATTTCTG
TTCATGGGGGTAATGATACCGATGAAACGAGAGAGGATGCTCACGATACGGGTTACTGATGATGAACATG
CCCGGTTACTGGAACGTTGTGAGGGTAAACAACTGGCGGTATGGATGCGGCGGGACCAGAGAAAAATCAC
TCAGGGTCAATGCCAGCGCTTCGTTAATACAGATGTAGGTGTTCCACAGGGTAGCCAGCAGCATCCTGCG
ATGCAGATCCGGAACATAATGGTGCAGGGCGCTGACTTCCGCGTTTCCAGACTTTACGAAACACGGAAAC
CGAAGACCATTCATGTTGTTGCTCAGGTCGCAGACGTTTTGCAGCAGCAGTCGCTTCACGTTCGCTCGCG
TATCGGTGATTCATTCTGCTAACCAGTAAGGCAACCCCGCCAGCCTAGCCGGGTCCTCAACGACAGGAGC
ACGATCATGCGCACCCGTGGCCAGGACCCAACGCTGCCCGAGATGCGCCGCGTGCGGCTGCTGGAGATGG
CGGACGCGATGGATATGTTCTGCCAAGGGTTGGTTTGCGCATTCACAGTTCTCCGCAAGAATTGATTGGC
TCCAATTCTTGGAGTGGTGAATCCGTTAGCGAGGTGCCGCCGGCTTCCATTCAGGTCGAGGTGGCCCGGC
TCCATGCACCGCGACGCAACGCGGGGAGGCAGACAAGGTATAGGGCGGCGCCTACAATCCATGCCAACCC
GTTCCATGTGCTCGCCGAGGCGGCATAAATCGCCGTGACGATCAGCGGTCCAATGATCGAAGTTAGGCTG
GTAAGAGCCGCGAGCGATCCTTGAAGCTGTCCCTGATGGTCGTCATCTACCTGCCTGGACAGCATGGCCT
GCAACGCGGGCATCCCGATGCCGCCGGAAGCGAGAAGAATCATAATGGGGAAGGCCATCCAGCCTCGCGT
CGCGAACGCCAGCAAGACGTAGCCCAGCGCGTCGGCCGCCATGCCGGCGATAATGGCCTGCTTCTCGCCG
AAACGTTTGGTGGCGGGACCAGTGACGAAGGCTTGAGCGAGGGCGTGCAAGATTCCGAATACCGCAAGCG
ACAGGCCGATCATCGTCGCGCTCCAGCGAAAGCGGTCCTCGCCGAAAATGACCCAGAGCGCTGCCGGCAC
CTGTCCTACGAGTTGCATGATAAAGAAGACAGTCATAAGTGCGGCGACGATAGTCATGCCCCGCGCCCAC
CGGAAGGAGCTGACTGGGTTGAAGGCTCTCAAGGGCATCGGTCGAGATCCCGGTGCCTAATGAGTGAGCT
AACTTACATTAATTGCGTTGCGCTCACTGCCCGCTTTCCAGTCGGGAAACCTGTCGTGCCAGCTGCATTA
ATGAATCGGCCAACGCGCGGGGAGAGGCGGTTTGCGTATTGGGCGCCAGGGTGGTTTTTCTTTTCACCAG
TGAGACGGGCAACAGCTGATTGCCCTTCACCGCCTGGCCCTGAGAGAGTTGCAGCAAGCGGTCCACGCTG
GTTTGCCCCAGCAGGCGAAAATCCTGTTTGATGGTGGTTAACGGCGGGATATAACATGAGCTGTCTTCGG
TATCGTCGTATCCCACTACCGAGATATCCGCACCAACGCGCAGCCCGGACTCGGTAATGGCGCGCATTGC
GCCCAGCGCCATCTGATCGTTGGCAACCAGCATCGCAGTGGGAACGATGCCCTCATTCAGCATTTGCATG
GTTTGTTGAAAACCGGACATGGCACTCCAGTCGCCTTCCCGTTCCGCTATCGGCTGAATTTGATTGCGAG
TGAGATATTTATGCCAGCCAGCCAGACGCAGACGCGCCGAGACAGAACTTAATGGGCCCGCTAACAGCGC
GATTTGCTGGTGACCCAATGCGACCAGATGCTCCACGCCCAGTCGCGTACCGTCTTCATGGGAGAAAATA
ATACTGTTGATGGGTGTCTGGTCAGAGACATCAAGAAATAACGCCGGAACATTAGTGCAGGCAGCTTCCA
CAGCAATGGCATCCTGGTCATCCAGCGGATAGTTAATGATCAGCCCACTGACGCGTTGCGCGAGAAGATT
GTGCACCGCCGCTTTACAGGCTTCGACGCCGCTTCGTTCTACCATCGACACCACCACGCTGGCACCCAGT
TGATCGGCGCGAGATTTAATCGCCGCGACAATTTGCGACGGCGCGTGCAGGGCCAGACTGGAGGTGGCAA
CGCCAATCAGCAACGACTGTTTGCCCGCCAGTTGTTGTGCCACGCGGTTGGGAATGTAATTCAGCTCCGC
CATCGCCGCTTCCACTTTTTCCCGCGTTTTCGCAGAAACGTGGCTGGCCTGGTTCACCACGCGGGAAACG
GTCTGATAAGAGACACCGGCATACTCTGCGACATCGTATAACGTTACTGGTTTCACATTCACCACCCTGA
ATTGACTCTCTTCCGGGCGCTATCATGCCATACCGCGAAAGGTTTTGCGCCATTCGATGGTGTCCGGGAT
CTCGACGCTCTCCCTTATGCGACTCCTGCATTAGGAAGCAGCCCAGTAGTAGGTTGAGGCCGTTGAGCAC
CGCCGCCGCAAGGAATGGTGCATGCAAGGAGATGGCGCCCAACAGTCCCCCGGCCACGGGGCCTGCCACC
ATACCCACGCCGAAACAAGCGCTCATGAGCCCGAAGTGGCGAGCCCGATCTTCCCCATCGGTGATGTCGG
CGATATAGGCGCCAGCAACCGCACCTGTGGCGCCGGTGATGCCGGCCACGATGCGTCCGGCGTAGAGGAT
CGAGATCTCGATCCCGCGAAATTAATACGACTCACTATAGG
Features (pLannotate 1.2.2; 22 found; start..end, strand, type, name):
      1..25      +  protein_bind   lac operator: The lac repressor binds to the lac operator to inhibit transcription in E. coli. This inhibition can be relieved by adding lactose or isopropyl-β-D-thiogalactopyranoside (IPTG). lac repressor encoded by lacI
     40..62      +  RBS            RBS: efficient ribosome binding site from bacteriophage T7 gene 10 (Olins and Rangwala, 1989)
     81..97      +  CDS            capTEV™ (fragment): composite tag for in vivo biotinylation, TEV protease cleavage, and 6xHis tagging
    108..125     +  CDS            thrombin site: thrombin recognition and cleavage site
    222..514     +  CDS            SUMO (fragment): cleavable ubiquitin-like protein tag; S. cerevisiae SMT3 (truncated)
    519..3995    +  CDS            cas13a: CS13A_LEPBD - Also known as c2c2
   4012..4049    +  CDS            SET1 (fragment): solubility-enhancement tag derived from T7 phage gene 10B
   4057..4104    +  terminator     T7 terminator: transcription terminator for bacteriophage T7 RNA polymerase
   4127..4231    -  CDS            TcR (fragment): tetracycline efflux protein; tet; confers resistance to tetracycline
   4279..4307    -  promoter       tet promoter: E. coli promoter for tetracycline efflux protein gene
   4420..4524    +  promoter       AmpR promoter: bla
   4525..5382    +  CDS            bla: BLAT_ECOLX - Experimental evidence at protein level: Swiss-Prot protein existence level 1. TEM-type are the most prevalent beta-lactamases in enterobacteria; they hydrolyze the beta-lactam bond in susceptible beta-lactam antibiotics, thus conferring resistance to penicillins and cephalosporins. TEM-3 and TEM-4 are capable of hydrolyzing cefotaxime and ceftazidime. TEM-5 is capable of hydrolyzing ceftazidime. TEM-6 is capable of hydrolyzing ceftazidime and aztreonam. TEM-8/CAZ-2, TEM- 16/CAZ-7 and TEM-24/CAZ-6 are markedly active against ceftazidime. IRT- 4 shows resistance to beta-lactamase in
   5556..6144    +  rep_origin     ori: high-copy-number ColE1/pMB1/pBR322/pUC origin of replication
   6330..6469    -  misc_feature   bom: basis of mobility region from pBR322
   6571..6762    -  CDS            rop: Rop protein, which maintains plasmids at low copy number; rop
   6779..7159    +  CDS            YPB1_ECOLX: Protein predicted: Swiss-Prot protein existence level 4. From Escherichia coli.
   7401..8025    -  CDS            TcR (fragment): tetracycline efflux protein; tet; confers resistance to tetracycline
   8040..8061    -  protein_bind   CAP binding site: CAP binding activates transcription in the presence of cAMP. E. coli catabolite activator protein
   8074..9156    -  CDS            lacI: lac repressor; lacI; The lac repressor binds to the lac operator to inhibit transcription in E. coli. This inhibition can be relieved by adding lactose or isopropyl-β-D-thiogalactopyranoside (IPTG).
   9157..9234    -  promoter       lacI promoter: lacI
   9242..9521    -  CDS            TcR (fragment): tetracycline efflux protein; tet; confers resistance to tetracycline
   9543..9561    +  promoter       T7 promoter: promoter for bacteriophage T7 RNA polymerase
