[The description below was written by a language model from this plasmid's Addgene catalogue record and pLannotate feature annotations shown in this document.]
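Description:
pC0072 LbuCas13a His6-TwinStrep-SUMO-BsaI is a bacterial expression plasmid of about 9.6 kb for producing recombinant Cas13a (also called C2c2) from Leptotrichia buccalis C-1013-b in E. coli. The backbone is a pBR322-type SUMO expression vector. It carries a ColE1/pMB1-family origin together with the bom region and the rop gene, which normally restrains copy number, although the catalogue lists copy number as unknown. Selection is by ampicillin through the bla beta-lactamase gene under its own promoter. Several tetracycline-resistance fragments and a tet promoter are annotated, but these appear to be non-functional remnants of the parental vector.

Expression follows the usual T7/lac arrangement. A T7 promoter (annotated at the end of the circular record, immediately upstream of position 1) is followed by a lac operator and the T7 gene 10 ribosome binding site, and a plasmid-borne lacI gene supplies repressor. Transcription therefore depends on T7 RNA polymerase in the host and is inducible with IPTG. The open reading frame begins with N-terminal affinity tags: the construct name specifies His6 and Twin-Strep, and the annotation software picks up only a short His-tag-like fragment and a thrombin site in this region. These are followed by a truncated yeast SMT3 SUMO domain fused directly to the roughly 3.5 kb cas13a coding sequence, with a T7 terminator downstream. The SUMO module typically aids solubility and allows the tags to be removed by SUMO protease after affinity capture. "BsaI" in the name presumably refers to the cloning site of the parental vector, though the record does not explain it. The associated work concerns Cas13-based multiplexed nucleic acid detection, for which purified LbuCas13a protein would be used.
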