Addgene plasmid #115267: pC0072 LbuCas13a His6-TwinStrep-SUMO-BsaI
Purpose: Expresses LbuCas13a from a SUMO-tagged bacterial expression construct
Depositing lab: Feng Zhang. Depositing organization: Broad Institute. Publication: Multiplexed and portable nucleic acid detection platform with Cas13, Cas12a, and Csm6. Gootenberg JS, Abudayyeh OO, Kellner MJ, Joung J, Collins JJ, Zhang F. Science. 2018 Apr 27;360(6387):439-444. doi: 10.1126/science.aaq0179. Epub 2018 Feb 15. PubMed 29449508.
Backbone
  Vector backbone: SUMO bacterial expression vector
  Backbone size w/o insert (bp): 6075
  Total vector size (bp): 9564
  Vector type: Bacterial Expression
Growth in bacteria
  Bacterial resistance: Ampicillin, 100 μg/mL
  Growth temperature: 37°C
  Growth strain: DH5alpha
  Copy number: Unknown
Gene/Insert
  Gene/Insert name: LbuCas13a (alt name: Cas13a from Leptotrichia buccalis C-1013-b)
  Species: Leptotrichia buccalis C-1013-b
  Insert size (bp): 3489
  Tag / fusion protein: SUMO
Terms and licenses: Academic/Nonprofit Terms; Industry Terms: Not Available to Industry
How to cite: pC0072 LbuCas13a His6-TwinStrep-SUMO-BsaI was a gift from Feng Zhang (Addgene plasmid # 115267 ; http://n2t.net/addgene:115267 ; RRID:Addgene_115267)
